>Addgene plasmid #216398 | Efg1-C-PrLD | addgene full sequence | sequence record 430099 | Addgene NGS Result
GGGGAAACGCCTGGTATCTTTATAGTCCTGTCGGGTTTCGCCACCTCTGACTTGAGCGTCGATTTTTGTG
ATGCTCGTCAGGGGGGCGGAGCCTATGGAAAAACGCCAGCAACGCGGCCTTTTTACGGTTCCTGGCCTTT
TGCTGGCCTTTTGCTCACATGTTCTTTCCTGCGTTATCCCCTGATTCTGTGGATAACCGTATTACCGCCT
TTGAGTGAGCTGATACCGCTCGCCGCAGCCGAACGACCGAGCGCAGCGAGTCAGTGAGCGAGGAAGCGGA
AGGCGAGAGTAGGGAACTGCCAGGCATCAAACTAAGCAGAAGGCCCCTGACGGATGGCCTTTTTGCGTTT
CTACAAACTCTTTCTGTGTTGTAAAACGACGGCCAGTCTTAAGCTCGGGCCCCCTGGGCGGTTCTGATAA
CGAGTAATCGTTAATCCGCAAATAACGTAAAAACCCGCTTCGGCGGGTTTTTTTATGGGGGGAGTTTAGG
GAAAGAGCATTTGTCAGAATATTTAAGGGCGCCTGTCACTTTGCTTGATATATGAGAATTATTTAACCTT
ATAAATGAGAAAAAAGCAACGCACTTTAAATAAGATACGTTGCTTTTTCGATTGATGAACACCTATAATT
AAACTATTCATCTATTATTTATGATTTTTTGTATATACAATATTTCTAGTTTGTTAAAGAGAATTAAGAA
AATAAATCTCGAAAATAATAAAGGGAAAATCAGTTTTTGATATCAAAATTATACATGTCAACGATAATAC
AAAATATAATACAAACTATAAGATGTTATCAGTATTTATTATGCATTTAGAATAAATTTTGTGTCGCCCT
TCCGCGAAATTAATACGACTCACTATAGGGGAATTGTGAGCGGATAACAATTCCCCTCTAGAAATAATTT
TGTTTAACTTTTGAAGGAGATATACCATGGGCAGCGACAAGATCCACCATCACCACCATCACGAAAATCT
GTACTTTCAAGGTCATATGTCAGGTAATGGTAATAGCATTAGCGCGACCAGCGGTGGTAGCAATGTTAGT
GGTGCAAGCGGTGCAGGTAGCACCACCAGTCCGGTTAATACCAAAGCAGCGACCGCAGCCGGTATTCCGC
AGGGCAACTATTATCAGACCTATAATCAGCAACAGTACCCGCAGCAGTATGGTCAGTATAATGCACCGGG
TAAAAATCAGAATACACCGGCATCACAGCCTGGTAGTACCACCAATGATCAGTATCTGCAGCAGCAGCAA
CAGCAACAACAACAAATGTATGGTTATCAGAGCAACTACTATCAAGGTGGTGCAGCCAATAGCAGCTATT
ATCCGAATTATTACCAACAACAGCAGCCGAATTATGCAAGCAGCTATCCGTATCAACAGCAGCAACAAAA
ACAGCAGCAACAACAACCGAATCAGCAGCAACAGAGTGATCAGCAGCAGACCTCAACCCCGAGCGGTGGT
GCCGGTACACGTAGCGTTCATCAGAGTCCGCAGGTTCAGAGCCTGACCCAGGGTAGCGTGCATCCGAGCC
CACAGCAGCATCAGGCAAATCAGAGCGCAAGCACCGTTGCAAAAGAAGAGAAATAACTCGAGCCCCCTAG
CATAACCCCTTGGGGCCTCTAAACGGGTCTTGAGGGGTTTTTTGCCCCTGAGACGCGTCAATCGAGTTCG
TACCTAAGGGCGACACCCCCTAATTAGCCCGGGCGAAAGGCCCAGTCTTTCGACTGAGCCTTTCGTTTTA
TTTGATGCCTGGCAGTTCCCTACTCTCGCATGGGGAGTCCCCACACTACCATCGGCGCTACGGCGTTTCA
CTTCTGAGTTCGGCATGGGGTCAGGTGGGACCACCGCGCTACTGCCGCCAGGCAAACAAGGGGTGTTATG
AGCCATATTCAGGTATAAATGGGCTCGCGATAATGTTCAGAATTGGTTAATTGGTTGTAACACTGACCCC
TATTTGTTTATTTTTCTAAATACATTCAAATATGTATCCGCTCATGAGACAATAACCCTGATAAATGCTT
CAATAATATTGAAAAAGGAAGAATATGAGCCATATTCAACGGGAAACGTCGAGGCCGCGATTAAATTCCA
ACATGGATGCTGATTTATATGGGTATAAATGGGCTCGCGATAATGTCGGGCAATCAGGTGCGACAATCTA
TCGCTTGTATGGGAAGCCCGATGCGCCAGAGTTGTTTCTGAAACATGGCAAAGGTAGCGTTGCCAATGAT
GTTACAGATGAGATGGTCAGACTAAACTGGCTGACGGAATTTATGCCACTTCCGACCATCAAGCATTTTA
TCCGTACTCCTGATGATGCATGGTTACTCACCACTGCGATCCCCGGAAAAACAGCGTTCCAGGTATTAGA
AGAATATCCTGATTCAGGTGAAAATATTGTTGATGCGCTGGCAGTGTTCCTGCGCCGGTTGCACTCGATT
CCTGTTTGTAATTGTCCTTTTAACAGCGATCGCGTATTTCGCCTCGCTCAGGCGCAATCACGAATGAATA
ACGGTTTGGTTGATGCGAGTGATTTTGATGACGAGCGTAATGGCTGGCCTGTTGAACAAGTCTGGAAAGA
AATGCATAAACTTTTGCCATTCTCACCGGATTCAGTCGTCACTCATGGTGATTTCTCACTTGATAACCTT
ATTTTTGACGAGGGGAAATTAATAGGTTGTATTGATGTTGGACGAGTCGGAATCGCAGACCGATACCAGG
ATCTTGCCATCCTATGGAACTGCCTCGGTGAGTTTTCTCCTTCATTACAGAAACGGCTTTTTCAAAAATA
TGGTATTGATAATCCTGATATGAATAAATTGCAATTTCATTTGATGCTCGATGAGTTTTTCTAAGCGGCG
CGCCATCGAATGGCGCAAAACCTTTCGCGGTATGGCATGATAGCGCCCGGAAGAGAGTCAATTCAGGGTG
GTGAATATGAAACCAGTAACGTTATACGATGTCGCAGAGTATGCCGGTGTCTCTTATCAGACCGTTTCCC
GCGTGGTGAACCAGGCCAGCCACGTTTCTGCGAAAACGCGGGAAAAAGTGGAAGCGGCGATGGCGGAGCT
GAATTACATTCCCAACCGCGTGGCACAACAACTGGCGGGCAAACAGTCGTTGCTGATTGGCGTTGCCACC
TCCAGTCTGGCCCTGCACGCGCCGTCGCAAATTGTCGCGGCGATTAAATCTCGCGCCGATCAACTGGGTG
CCAGCGTGGTGGTGTCGATGGTAGAACGAAGCGGCGTCGAAGCCTGTAAAGCGGCGGTGCACAATCTTCT
CGCGCAACGCGTCAGTGGGCTGATCATTAACTATCCGCTGGATGACCAGGATGCCATTGCTGTGGAAGCT
GCCTGCACTAATGTTCCGGCGTTATTTCTTGATGTCTCTGACCAGACACCCATCAACAGTATTATTTTCT
CCCATGAGGACGGTACGCGACTGGGCGTGGAGCATCTGGTCGCATTGGGTCACCAGCAAATCGCGCTGTT
AGCGGGCCCATTAAGTTCTGTCTCGGCGCGTCTGCGTCTGGCTGGCTGGCATAAATATCTCACTCGCAAT
CAAATTCAGCCGATAGCGGAACGGGAAGGCGACTGGAGTGCCATGTCCGGTTTTCAACAAACCATGCAAA
TGCTGAATGAGGGCATCGTTCCCACTGCGATGCTGGTTGCCAACGATCAGATGGCGCTGGGCGCAATGCG
CGCCATTACCGAGTCCGGGCTGCGCGTTGGTGCGGATATCTCGGTAGTGGGATACGACGATACCGAAGAT
AGCTCATGTTATATCCCGCCGTTAACCACCATCAAACAGGATTTTCGCCTGCTGGGGCAAACCAGCGTGG
ACCGCTTGCTGCAACTCTCTCAGGGCCAGGCGGTGAAGGGCAATCAGCTGTTGCCAGTCTCACTGGTGAA
AAGAAAAACCACCCTGGCGCCCAATACGCAAACCGCCTCTCCCCGCGCGTTGGCCGATTCATTAATGCAG
CTGGCACGACAGGTTTCCCGACTGGAAAGCGGGCAGTGACTCATGACCAAAATCCCTTAACGTGAGTTAC
GCGCGCGTCGTTCCACTGAGCGTCAGACCCCGTAGAAAAGATCAAAGGATCTTCTTGAGATCCTTTTTTT
CTGCGCGTAATCTGCTGCTTGCAAACAAAAAAACCACCGCTACCAGCGGTGGTTTGTTTGCCGGATCAAG
AGCTACCAACTCTTTTTCCGAAGGTAACTGGCTTCAGCAGAGCGCAGATACCAAATACTGTTCTTCTAGT
GTAGCCGTAGTTAGCCCACCACTTCAAGAACTCTGTAGCACCGCCTACATACCTCGCTCTGCTAATCCTG
TTACCAGTGGCTGCTGCCAGTGGCGATAAGTCGTGTCTTACCGGGTTGGACTCAAGACGATAGTTACCGG
ATAAGGCGCAGCGGTCGGGCTGAACGGGGGGTTCGTGCACACAGCCCAGCTTGGAGCGAACGACCTACAC
CGAACTGAGATACCTACAGCGTGAGCTATGAGAAAGCGCCACGCTTCCCGAAGGGAGAAAGGCGGACAGG
TATCCGGTAAGCGGCAGGGTCGGAACAGGAGAGCGCACGAGGGAGCTTCCAG
Features (pLannotate 1.2.2; 14 found; start..end, strand, type, name):
    326..343     +  terminator     rrnB T2 terminator (fragment): transcription terminator T2 from the E. coli rrnB gene
    368..387     -  CDS            lacZα (fragment): LacZα fragment of β-galactosidase; lacZ fragment
    851..869     +  promoter       T7 promoter: promoter for bacteriophage T7 RNA polymerase
    870..894     +  protein_bind   lac operator: The lac repressor binds to the lac operator to inhibit transcription in E. coli. This inhibition can be relieved by adding lactose or isopropyl-β-D-thiogalactopyranoside (IPTG). lac repressor encoded by lacI
   1000..1593    +  CDS            EFG1 (fragment): EFG1_CANAL - Experimental evidence at protein level: Swiss-Prot protein existence level 1. Transcriptional regulator of the switch between 2 heritable states, the white and opaque states. These 2 cell types differ in many characteristics, including cell structure, mating competence, and virulence. Each state is heritable for many generations, and switching between states occurs stochastically, at low frequency. Antagonizes the action of WOR1, WOR2 and CZF1, and promotes the white state. In white cells, EFG1 represses WOR1 indirectly through WOR2 to maintain white cell identity. Binds target ge
   1607..1654    +  terminator     T7 terminator: transcription terminator for bacteriophage T7 RNA polymerase
   1714..1754    -  terminator     rrnB T1 terminator (fragment): transcription terminator T1 from the E. coli rrnB gene
   1756..1871    -  ncRNA          5S rRNA: Accession: RF00001 - 5S ribosomal RNA
   1902..1926    +  CDS            KanR (fragment): aminoglycoside phosphotransferase; aph(3')-Ia; confers resistance to kanamycin in bacteria or G418 (Geneticin®) in eukaryotes
   1956..2052    +  promoter       AmpR promoter (fragment): bla
   2055..2864    +  CDS            KanR: aminoglycoside phosphotransferase; aph(3')-Ia; confers resistance to kanamycin in bacteria or G418 (Geneticin®) in eukaryotes
   2873..2946    +  promoter       lacI promoter (fragment): lacI
   2947..4026    +  CDS            lacI: LACI_ECOLI - Experimental evidence at protein level: Swiss-Prot protein existence level 1. Repressor of the lactose operon. Binds allolactose as an inducer. From Escherichia coli (strain K12).
   4115..101     +  rep_origin     ori (across the origin): high-copy-number ColE1/pMB1/pBR322/pUC origin of replication
