[The description below was written by a language model from this plasmid's Addgene catalogue record and pLannotate feature annotations shown in this document.]
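Description:
Efg1-C-PrLD is a bacterial expression plasmid built on the pJ411 backbone (about 4.0 kb of a 4.6 kb total) for producing the C-terminal prion-like domain region of Efg1, a transcriptional regulator from the yeast Candida albicans that governs white–opaque cell-state switching. It replicates in E. coli from a high-copy ColE1/pUC-type origin and is selected with kanamycin through an aminoglycoside phosphotransferase (KanR) gene, which the annotation places downstream of an AmpR (bla) promoter fragment.

The roughly 0.6 kb insert is a truncated Efg1 coding sequence in which residues 2–356 have been deleted, leaving the C-terminal low-complexity segment. According to the catalogue entry it is fused to an N-terminal 6xHis tag supplied by the backbone. The tag is not itself annotated in the feature table, although there is unannotated sequence between the lac operator and the start of the EFG1 fragment where it would be expected to lie. Expression is driven by a T7 promoter immediately followed by a lac operator and ends at a T7 terminator. A plasmid-borne lacI gene with its own promoter supplies the repressor, so transcription stays low until an inducer such as IPTG is added in a host that provides T7 RNA polymerase. Fragments of the rrnB T1 and T2 terminators flank the cassette and likely help insulate it from read-through transcription.

The His tag allows recovery of the recombinant protein by metal-affinity purification. The associated work concerns the structure and interactions of Efg1 prion-like domains in phase separation, so the plasmid serves as a source of purified protein for in vitro biophysical studies of that kind.
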