Addgene plasmid #216398: Efg1-C-PrLD
Purpose: Expresses 6xHis-tagged C-terminal prion-like domains of Efg1
Depositing lab: Nicolas Fawzi. Depositing organization: Brown University. Publication: Structure and interactions of prion-like domains in transcription factor Efg1 phase separation. Wang SH, Zheng T, Fawzi NL. Biophys J. 2024 Jun 4;123(11):1481-1493. doi: 10.1016/j.bpj.2024.01.030. Epub 2024 Feb 1. PubMed 38297837.
Backbone
  Vector backbone: pJ411
  Backbone size w/o insert (bp): 4005
  Total vector size (bp): 4602
  Vector type: Bacterial Expression
Growth in bacteria
  Bacterial resistance: Kanamycin, 50 μg/mL
  Growth temperature: 37°C
  Growth strain: DH5alpha
  Copy number: High Copy
Gene/Insert
  Gene/Insert name: Efg1-C-PrLD
  Species: Candida albicans (Yeast)
  Insert size (bp): 597
  GenBank ID: deleted amino acids 2-356
  Tag / fusion protein: 6xHis-tags (N terminal on backbone)
Terms and licenses: Academic/Nonprofit Terms; Industry Terms: Not Available to Industry
Depositor comments: Please visit https://doi.org/10.1101/2023.11.09.566450 for bioRxiv preprint.
How to cite: Efg1-C-PrLD was a gift from Nicolas Fawzi (Addgene plasmid # 216398 ; http://n2t.net/addgene:216398 ; RRID:Addgene_216398)
